>Addgene plasmid #121146 | pAH237 | addgene full sequence | sequence record 234796 | Addgene NGS Result
CACCGGGTCTTCGAGAAGACCTGTTTTAGAGCTAGAAATAGCAAGTTAAAATAAGGCTAGTCCGTTATCA
ACTTGAAAAAAGTGAGTGGCACCGAGTCGGTGGTGCCCTGTCACCGGATGTGCTTTCCGGTCTGATGAGT
CCGTGAGGACGAAACAGGTACGGTTATTTGTTAGCAATGGTAGGAGAAAATTAGGGATTGTTTACCAAAA
CAACGTGAACAAATAGTTATAGTTTTAATTTAACTCATGAACATATTATCGGAAAAAATCTACTCATTTA
TGTCTGGGTTTAGCTCCCTTTATGGTTTCGTTTTGCAGTAGAATACACTATGGTATTTATTTTGTGCACT
ACAAACCGTGCTTTTTATGTGAACGTTTTGATGAAAACGTTCTAGAGATTGATTTATTATTCAATGTTAA
AGTAACTCATTTTGCTATATGTATCTTTTTTTCAGCGAACTTTCGTTACTGAGCAGTTCAAGCAGTGATT
TGGCATTATGGTATCAATAAAGACATATCATTAAGGCAAGGCTACGGAAAGAAAAAAGAAGGTTTTTAAA
TTAATATACAACAAATTAACCGTGATCGGACAGTATATTTGATGCAAAGATATAATGAAAGTTGGGAAAA
TAAGAATATAGCACTCAAATGATTGCCTTACAAAAGCATTGCTTTCTCTACAGGTAAGGTTGAAGTGCCT
TTACGGTATCTTCAAAAACCGCATCGGGATCTTGCTCGGCATCGATGGTTATCAGACGATTTTGTGATTT
CAGATATTCGACGACAGGCATGCTGGCTTTAGTATATGTAACAAAGCGTTTCTTGATCGACTCAATGTTG
TCATCAGAACGGCCACTAGTCTTACCACGATGAATAAGACGCTTCAACATGGTTTCCTGACCACAACGGA
AATAAAGAGCAAACTTAGCGGGGCAGACCGACTTTTCAAAACCTTCGCATTGATCCATCTCACGGGGGAA
ACCGTCAATCAAGAACTTGTCAATTCCTTTATCATGGCATTCCTTCATTTTAGTCTCTAAAAGGGATATA
GTTATTTCCATGGTCGCCATAAAAGACAGAATAAGTCATCAGCGGTTGTTTCATTTCCTATATTTTTTTT
TTATTTTTTTATTTTTTAATAAGGGAAAATTTAACGTCTAAGGATACAGAAGATTGTTAGCACATTAAAG
TAATAAAGGCTTAAGTAGTAAGTGCCTTAGCATGTTATTGTATTTCAAAGGACATAATCTAAAATAATAA
CAATATCATTTCTCACAAGTTATTCAATTTTCTTTTTTTTTTCTAATAATATCAAGAATGTATTATTTGT
TTGACATAAGTCAACTAATTTATTTAATATGCTGGATTAATCTTGCAGACATGTAAATTAACAAGTTTTA
GTCAAATAACGTTGAAGTTTCAATGAACTCAAATAATTTCTCTTTTTTTTATATAACCATAATCTGATTT
ATATTTTCCGCAGGGATCAACTGAAGTTATGACATTTGGATTGGATCACTTATAACCTTGGTCGCCAAAT
AATACAAAAATCAGCGTTATAAAACAAAGAAGGTTTTTGTTAAGAAATTAATCCTCTTTCTTGATAAGAA
AGTTGAACCGAAATTGCAGATACTGATATATGAAAATAATACCCACAATTTTGGGAATAGCGCAAGCCTC
AATTTAAACAATAGGTGAGGACACATGATAATGACCTCAATGATTGTTAGAAGAAAAGAGCCTCATTACA
AAATCGAAAAATGAATGGTTGGGTACAAGTTTCCAAAACATGGTAAAGTGGACTTTGCGTATGAGACGTA
AATAGAAAAAAACACTTGTTATATGTTTTCTAGAATTATTGTTGTCTCTTTATGGTTGGATGATGCAAAA
TAGTAATTTCGGTTAGTTGCTGTAAAACACCACGAGACAAATAGATATGGATATTTATTAAATCAGGAAA
AACGTAACTCTCGGCTACTGGATGGTTCAGTCACCCAACGATTACTGGGGAGAGAAAACAGGGCAAAAGC
AAAGCTTAAAGGAATCCGATTGTCATTCGGCAATGTGCAGCGAAACTAAAAACCGGATAATGGACCTGTT
AATCGAAACATTGAAGATAAAGGAAGAGGAATCCTGGCATATCATCAATTGAATAAGTTGAATTAATTAT
TTCAATCTCATTCTCACTTTCTGACTTATAGTCGCTTTGTTAAATCTCGAATGGACTATAAGGACCACGA
CGGAGACTACAAGGATCATGATATTGATTACAAAGACGATGACGATAAGATGGCCCCAAAGAAGAAGCGG
AAGGTCGGTATCCACGGAGTCCCAGCAGCCGACAAGAAGTACAGCATCGGCCTGGACATCGGCACCAACT
CTGTGGGCTGGGCCGTGATCACCGACGAGTACAAGGTGCCCAGCAAGAAATTCAAGGTGCTGGGCAACAC
CGACCGGCACAGCATCAAGAAGAACCTGATCGGAGCCCTGCTGTTCGACAGCGGCGAAACAGCCGAGGCC
ACCCGGCTGAAGAGAACCGCCAGAAGAAGATACACCAGACGGAAGAACCGGATCTGCTATCTGCAAGAGA
TCTTCAGCAACGAGATGGCCAAGGTGGACGACAGCTTCTTCCACAGACTGGAAGAGTCCTTCCTGGTGGA
AGAGGATAAGAAGCACGAGCGGCACCCCATCTTCGGCAACATCGTGGACGAGGTGGCCTACCACGAGAAG
TACCCCACCATCTACCACCTGAGAAAGAAACTGGTGGACAGCACCGACAAGGCCGACCTGCGGCTGATCT
ATCTGGCCCTGGCCCACATGATCAAGTTCCGGGGCCACTTCCTGATCGAGGGCGACCTGAACCCCGACAA
CAGCGACGTGGACAAGCTGTTCATCCAGCTGGTGCAGACCTACAACCAGCTGTTCGAGGAAAACCCCATC
AACGCCAGCGGCGTGGACGCCAAGGCCATCCTGTCTGCCAGACTGAGCAAGAGCAGACGGCTGGAAAATC
TGATCGCCCAGCTGCCCGGCGAGAAGAAGAATGGCCTGTTCGGAAACCTGATTGCCCTGAGCCTGGGCCT
GACCCCCAACTTCAAGAGCAACTTCGACCTGGCCGAGGATGCCAAACTGCAGCTGAGCAAGGACACCTAC
GACGACGACCTGGACAACCTGCTGGCCCAGATCGGCGACCAGTACGCCGACCTGTTTCTGGCCGCCAAGA
ACCTGTCCGACGCCATCCTGCTGAGCGACATCCTGAGAGTGAACACCGAGATCACCAAGGCCCCCCTGAG
CGCCTCTATGATCAAGAGATACGACGAGCACCACCAGGACCTGACCCTGCTGAAAGCTCTCGTGCGGCAG
CAGCTGCCTGAGAAGTACAAAGAGATTTTCTTCGACCAGAGCAAGAACGGCTACGCCGGCTACATTGACG
GCGGAGCCAGCCAGGAAGAGTTCTACAAGTTCATCAAGCCCATCCTGGAAAAGATGGACGGCACCGAGGA
ACTGCTCGTGAAGCTGAACAGAGAGGACCTGCTGCGGAAGCAGCGGACCTTCGACAACGGCAGCATCCCC
CACCAGATCCACCTGGGAGAGCTGCACGCCATTCTGCGGCGGCAGGAAGATTTTTACCCATTCCTGAAGG
ACAACCGGGAAAAGATCGAGAAGATCCTGACCTTCCGCATCCCCTACTACGTGGGCCCTCTGGCCAGGGG
AAACAGCAGATTCGCCTGGATGACCAGAAAGAGCGAGGAAACCATCACCCCCTGGAACTTCGAGGAAGTG
GTGGACAAGGGCGCTTCCGCCCAGAGCTTCATCGAGCGGATGACCAACTTCGATAAGAACCTGCCCAACG
AGAAGGTGCTGCCCAAGCACAGCCTGCTGTACGAGTACTTCACCGTGTATAACGAGCTGACCAAAGTGAA
ATACGTGACCGAGGGAATGAGAAAGCCCGCCTTCCTGAGCGGCGAGCAGAAAAAGGCCATCGTGGACCTG
CTGTTCAAGACCAACCGGAAAGTGACCGTGAAGCAGCTGAAAGAGGACTACTTCAAGAAAATCGAGTGCT
TCGACTCCGTGGAAATCTCCGGCGTGGAAGATCGGTTCAACGCCTCCCTGGGCACATACCACGATCTGCT
GAAAATTATCAAGGACAAGGACTTCCTGGACAATGAGGAAAACGAGGACATTCTGGAAGATATCGTGCTG
ACCCTGACACTGTTTGAGGACAGAGAGATGATCGAGGAACGGCTGAAAACCTATGCCCACCTGTTCGACG
ACAAAGTGATGAAGCAGCTGAAGCGGCGGAGATACACCGGCTGGGGCAGGCTGAGCCGGAAGCTGATCAA
CGGCATCCGGGACAAGCAGTCCGGCAAGACAATCCTGGATTTCCTGAAGTCCGACGGCTTCGCCAACAGA
AACTTCATGCAGCTGATCCACGACGACAGCCTGACCTTTAAAGAGGACATCCAGAAAGCCCAGGTGTCCG
GCCAGGGCGATAGCCTGCACGAGCACATTGCCAATCTGGCCGGCAGCCCCGCCATTAAGAAGGGCATCCT
GCAGACAGTGAAGGTGGTGGACGAGCTCGTGAAAGTGATGGGCCGGCACAAGCCCGAGAACATCGTGATC
GAAATGGCCAGAGAGAACCAGACCACCCAGAAGGGACAGAAGAACAGCCGCGAGAGAATGAAGCGGATCG
AAGAGGGCATCAAAGAGCTGGGCAGCCAGATCCTGAAAGAACACCCCGTGGAAAACACCCAGCTGCAGAA
CGAGAAGCTGTACCTGTACTACCTGCAGAATGGGCGGGATATGTACGTGGACCAGGAACTGGACATCAAC
CGGCTGTCCGACTACGATGTGGACCATATCGTGCCTCAGAGCTTTCTGAAGGACGACTCCATCGACAACA
AGGTGCTGACCAGAAGCGACAAGAACCGGGGCAAGAGCGACAACGTGCCCTCCGAAGAGGTCGTGAAGAA
GATGAAGAACTACTGGCGGCAGCTGCTGAACGCCAAGCTGATTACCCAGAGAAAGTTCGACAATCTGACC
AAGGCCGAGAGAGGCGGCCTGAGCGAACTGGATAAGGCCGGCTTCATCAAGAGACAGCTGGTGGAAACCC
GGCAGATCACAAAGCACGTGGCACAGATCCTGGACTCCCGGATGAACACTAAGTACGACGAGAATGACAA
GCTGATCCGGGAAGTGAAAGTGATCACCCTGAAGTCCAAGCTGGTGTCCGATTTCCGGAAGGATTTCCAG
TTTTACAAAGTGCGCGAGATCAACAACTACCACCACGCCCACGACGCCTACCTGAACGCCGTCGTGGGAA
CCGCCCTGATCAAAAAGTACCCTAAGCTGGAAAGCGAGTTCGTGTACGGCGACTACAAGGTGTACGACGT
GCGGAAGATGATCGCCAAGAGCGAGCAGGAAATCGGCAAGGCTACCGCCAAGTACTTCTTCTACAGCAAC
ATCATGAACTTTTTCAAGACCGAGATTACCCTGGCCAACGGCGAGATCCGGAAGCGGCCTCTGATCGAGA
CAAACGGCGAAACCGGGGAGATCGTGTGGGATAAGGGCCGGGATTTTGCCACCGTGCGGAAAGTGCTGAG
CATGCCCCAAGTGAATATCGTGAAAAAGACCGAGGTGCAGACAGGCGGCTTCAGCAAAGAGTCTATCCTG
CCCAAGAGGAACAGCGATAAGCTGATCGCCAGAAAGAAGGACTGGGACCCTAAGAAGTACGGCGGCTTCG
ACAGCCCCACCGTGGCCTATTCTGTGCTGGTGGTGGCCAAAGTGGAAAAGGGCAAGTCCAAGAAACTGAA
GAGTGTGAAAGAGCTGCTGGGGATCACCATCATGGAAAGAAGCAGCTTCGAGAAGAATCCCATCGACTTT
CTGGAAGCCAAGGGCTACAAAGAAGTGAAAAAGGACCTGATCATCAAGCTGCCTAAGTACTCCCTGTTCG
AGCTGGAAAACGGCCGGAAGAGAATGCTGGCCTCTGCCGGCGAACTGCAGAAGGGAAACGAACTGGCCCT
GCCCTCCAAATATGTGAACTTCCTGTACCTGGCCAGCCACTATGAGAAGCTGAAGGGCTCCCCCGAGGAT
AATGAGCAGAAACAGCTGTTTGTGGAACAGCACAAGCACTACCTGGACGAGATCATCGAGCAGATCAGCG
AGTTCTCCAAGAGAGTGATCCTGGCCGACGCTAATCTGGACAAAGTGCTGTCCGCCTACAACAAGCACCG
GGATAAGCCCATCAGAGAGCAGGCCGAGAATATCATCCACCTGTTTACCCTGACCAATCTGGGAGCCCCT
GCCGCCTTCAAGTACTTTGACACCACCATCGACCGGAAGAGGTACACCAGCACCAAAGAGGTGCTGGACG
CCACCCTGATCCACCAGAGCATCACCGGCCTGTACGAGACACGGATCGACCTGTCTCAGCTGGGAGGCGA
CAAAAGGCCGGCGGCCACGAAAAAGGCCGGCCAGGCAAAAAAGAAAAAGTAAGATCTCCCGGGTAAAAGG
AATGTCTCCCTTGCCAGTACTGCTAGGGTTTTTCTTTCAAACTATGGAAGCCCATTCAAGCTGCATATTA
CGATTTTGTTTTTCGCTTTTAGAAAGTGGTTTAGATGAGATAATAGAAAAATTCTTGATCTCCGACAACG
AGTACTTTTATTTTTTTTGCTAATCACTTTACTCAATATTAGCTCGAAATCGTAGAAACGTAGACGGGTG
CGGGATACCGAGTGGTGTAGTTAAGAATTTTTATAAACCACGTGGCCCAAAAATATGAACCCAAAACGTT
TATACATGAGTATACTTTAAGAAGGCTATACCCCTTCGTGTTAGATGTAGTTTTAGCTACCCAACCCGAG
TCTATGAGCTTGACTTCAGATGTAGAAGGCATTAAATCGTTTTGAATATTAATTAAAAAACGATGAAAAT
TAAATATTTAAAAGCAATCATACGCTGAAAATTTAGTGCTGTGGCTAATCCTTCAACATGGAAATGCCAT
AAAAGTGACTTTGACAAAAAAAAAGTATATACAGGTAGTAAACTCATCTACTTCATTGACTTTGTTTACA
GCATGTGGAAGGAGGAATATTTATTGCTAAATCGTAGTTTAACATTCAATAAGTAATACTATTGAAATTC
GACAAGATTGGCCGCATGGATGAAAAAGAGGCATTTTGCTTTGGGAGAATTAGTCCAAATTAGAACTGAA
AAAAAAAACTTTACGAGGCAAAAATGTCGGATTGAGATCGTAAAAGTTCGCTCGTCGTCTTTTGCTTTGT
GATTGTTTTCATGGATACATCTTGCTGGATATTTAAATTTTAGTACTATGTATAAGATATTCTATAAATG
TTTTATCACCCAAACCTGTTAGCGCCTTCTTAATTCTATTCAATCTGGCTTTTGCTCTGAGACTACTTCT
TGGACTTTCACTACTTGTTAGTTATACGGAATTTGTGTAATTAGAAGTGAAATAATCCTTTCTATTAGTA
ATGCCATGGGCACAATTTTACCATCTTTGATATATTCTTTAATAAGGTTTCCGTATTTGCTGCCAGGACG
CGAATTCGAGTCTAACTCCTTAACCACTCGGACATAGTGACTTATCTGACACTCATTGTAAATTAATATA
TATATAGGCATTTTGTTTAGTTAAAGGTACTTAAGTAATTAGTATAAACGAACCAATTTTATAATCAGGA
AGTTAAGTGAATGGTAGCACATGTCGTAAAAATTGTGAATTTTTATTGAATAATATTTTAAATACAAGCC
TTTCTAGACTAGGTATACTCATAAACATATATGAGCAAAAGGATAGAGGAGATTACATTGCATCTTCTAC
AAATTTATTTATTGCCCTTTACTGAAAAATTAAATAATGAGTACTAAATGATAAAAAGCGCTCAGTACAA
GAAAGATTGCAAAAATATTGCATTCTTCATGAATTAAAGTTGCATATAAGGCATATTGAAAGTAATAGTA
CTAAAACAGCAGTTAGCGAAAATTAATAGAATTATATTCGCAAGACAATTGTGACATTAAATTAAAAAAT
TGTAGAATTTTTACTATCCTCTTTAACGCCATGAGCCTTTATAAAAAGGTTAAATTAGTTTTAACATTCT
TTTTTTGAGTAAGAGTTTACAATTTATCAAAACCTGTGTTATTATATTCATTAGTTTCAATTTATTAGCA
TCTAGAGAAAAATCAATTGGCAGTTACATTGTTGGAATTTATGAAGAAAAAGAATCTACAACGGAGAATA
AGTTGCTGATCGCTTTCCCTAAAATTGTATATTTTGCTGAGCTTATTTTGACATTTCGTTGAAGTTTTCT
CTAATTCGCATTCATTTTAAGTAAAACAATGAGAAATAAAATTACAAAAAATACAAATTAAAATACAATT
TTTAGCTATAATTATAGACGATGCCCTTGTATCCCATTCTGTCTCGCTTGCCCCTACTTTTTATCTTTTA
TATACCATAATGAACGCTGCCGCTACTAACCATACCCCGATTTTACATTTCGGACTCCCAAGGACGTACA
AAATAGAAAACTATAGAAAAAAATAATCAGAAAATAGCATGTCATCTCTTTGTAAAACGCGTTTGCAAGA
AGAAAGGAAACAATGGAGAAGAGATCATCCATTTGTATGTAAATTTTAGTAAACTTGAAGAAATCACTAA
CAACTTCTCTTACTTAGGGATTCTATGCAAAACCTTGTAAATCATCTGATGGAGGACTCGATTTAATGAA
TTGGAAGGTTGGAATTCACTGGCCGTCGTTTTACAACGTCGTGACTGGGAAAACCCTGGCGTTACCCAAC
TTAATCGCCTTGCAGCACATCCCCCTTTCGCCAGCTGGCGTAATAGCGAAGAGGCCCGCACCGATCGCCC
TTCCCAACAGTTGCGCAGCCTGAATGGCGAATGGCGCCTGATGCGGTATTTTCTCCTTACGCATCTGTGC
GGTATTTCACACCGCATA
[95 nt withheld, positions 8979-9073]
T
[46 nt withheld, positions 9075-9120]
C
[141 nt withheld, positions 9122-9262]
CCTTTGACGTTGGAGTCCACGTTCTTT
[37 nt withheld, positions 9290-9326]
ACTCTATCTCGGGCTATTCTTTTGATTTATAAGGGATTTTGCCGATTTCGGTCTATTGGTTAAAAAATGA
GCTGATTTAACAAAAATTTAACGCGAATTTTAACAAAATATTAACGTTTACAATTTTATGGTGCACTCTC
AGTACAATCTGCTCTGATGCCGCATAGTTAAGCCAGCCCCGACACCCGCCAACACCCGCTGACGCGCCCT
GACGGGCTTGTCTGCTCCCGGCATCCGCTTACAGACAAGCTGTGACCGTCTCCGGGAGCTGCATGTGTCA
GAGGTTTTCACCGTCATCACCGAAACGCGCGAGACGAAAGGGCCTCGTGATACGCCTATTTTTATAGGTT
AATGTCATGATAATAATGGTTTCTTAGACGTCAGGTGGCACTTTTCGGGGAAATGTGCGCGGAACCCCTA
TTTGTTTATTTTTCTAAATACATTCAAATATGTATCCGCTCATGAGACAATAACCCTGATAAATGCTTCA
ATAATATTGAAAAAGGAAGAGTATGAGTATTCAACATTTCCGTGTCGCCCTTATTCCCTTTTTTGCGGCA
TTTTGCCTTCCTGTTTTTGCTCACCCAGAAACGCTGGTGAAAGTAAAAGATGCTGAAGATCAGTTGGGTG
CACGAGTGGGTTACATCGAACTGGATCTCAACAGCGGTAAGATCCTTGAGAGTTTTCGCCCCGAAGAACG
TTTTCCAATGATGAGCACTTTTAAAGTTCTGCTATGTGGCGCGGTATTATCCCGTATTGACGCCGGGCAA
GAGCAACTCGGTCGCCGCATACACTATTCTCAGAATGACTTGGTTGAGTACTCACCAGTCACAGAAAAGC
ATCTTACGGATGGCATGACAGTAAGAGAATTATGCAGTGCTGCCATAACCATGAGTGATAACACTGCGGC
CAACTTACTTCTGACAACGATCGGAGGACCGAAGGAGCTAACCGCTTTTTTGCACAACATGGGGGATCAT
GTAACTCGCCTTGATCGTTGGGAACCGGAGCTGAATGAAGCCATACCAAACGACGAGCGTGACACCACGA
TGCCTGTAGCAATGGCAACAACGTTGCGCAAACTATTAACTGGCGAACTACTTACTCTAGCTTCCCGGCA
ACAATTAATAGACTGGATGGAGGCGGATAAAGTTGCAGGACCACTTCTGCGCTCGGCCCTTCCGGCTGGC
TGGTTTATTGCTGATAAATCTGGAGCCGGTGAGCGTGGGTCTCGCGGTATCATTGCAGCACTGGGGCCAG
ATGGTAAGCCCTCCCGTATCGTAGTTATCTACACGACGGGGAGTCAGGCAACTATGGATGAACGAAATAG
ACAGATCGCTGAGATAGGTGCCTCACTGATTAAGCATTGGTAACTGTCAGACCAAGTTTACTCATATATA
CTTTAGATTGATTTAAAACTTCATTTTTAATTTAAAAGGATCTAGGTGAAGATCCTTTTTGATAATCTCA
TGACCAAAATCCCTTAACGTGAGTTTTCGTTCCACTGAGCGTCAGACCCCGTAGAAAAGATCAAAGGATC
TTCTTGAGATCCTTTTTTTCTGCGCGTAATCTGCTGCTTGCAAACAAAAAAACCACCGCTACCAGCGGTG
GTTTGTTTGCCGGATCAAGAGCTACCAACTCTTTTTCCGAAGGTAACTGGCTTCAGCAGAGCGCAGATAC
CAAATACTGTTCTTCTAGTGTAGCCGTAGTTAGGCCACCACTTCAAGAACTCTGTAGCACCGCCTACATA
CCTCGCTCTGCTAATCCTGTTACCAGTGGCTGCTGCCAGTGGCGATAAGTCGTGTCTTACCGGGTTGGAC
TCAAGACGATAGTTACCGGATAAGGCGCAGCGGTCGGGCTGAACGGGGGGTTCGTGCACACAGCCCAGCT
TGGAGCGAACGACCTACACCGAACTGAGATACCTACAGCGTGAGCTATGAGAAAGCGCCACGCTTCCCGA
AGGGAGAAAGGCGGACAGGTATCCGGTAAGCGGCAGGGTCGGAACAGGAGAGCGCACGAGGGAGCTTCCA
GGGGGAAACGCCTGGTATCTTTATAGTCCTGTCGGGTTTCGCCACCTCTGACTTGAGCGTCGATTTTTGT
GATGCTCGTCAGGGGGGCGGAGCCTATGGAAAAACGCCAGCAACGCGGCCTTTTTACGGTTCCTGGCCTT
TTGCTGGCCTTTTGCTCACATGTTCTTTCCTGCGTTATCCCCTGATTCTGTGGATAACCGTATTACCGCC
TTTGAGTGAGCTGATACCGCTCGCCGCAGCCGAACGACCGAGCGCAGCGAGTCAGTGAGCGAGGAAGCGG
AAGAGCGCCCAATACGCAAACCGCCTCTCCCCGCGCGTTGGCCGATTCATTAATGCAGCTGGCACGACAG
GTTTCCCGACTGGAAAGCGGGCAGTGAGCGCAACGCAATTAATGTGAGTTAGCTCACTCATTAGGCACCC
CAGGCTTTACACTTTATGCTTCCGGCTCGTATGTTGTGTGGAATTGTGAGCGGATAACAATTTCACACAG
GAAACAGCTATGACCATGATTACGCCAAGCTTGTCGATCGACTACGTCGTTAAGGCCGTTTCTGACAGAG
TAAAATTCTTGAGGGAACTTTCACCATTATGGGAAATGGTTCAAGAAGGTATTGACTTAAACTCCATCAA
ATGGTCAGGTCATTGAGTGTTTTTTATTTGTTGTATTTTTTTTTTTTTAGAGAAAATCCTCCAATATATA
AATTAGGAATCATAGTTTCATGATTTTCTGTTACACCTAACTTTTTGTGTGGTGCCCTCCTCCTTGTCAA
TATTAATGTTAAAGTGCAATTCTTTTTCCTTATCACGTTGAGCCATTAGTATCAATTTGCTTACCTGTAT
TCCTTTACATCCTCCTTTTTCTCCTTCTTGATAAATGTATGTAGATTGCGTATATAGTTTCGTCTACCCT
ATGAACATATTCCATTTTGTAATTTCGTGTCGTTTCTATTATGAATTTCATTTATAAAGTTTATGTACAA
ATATCATAAAAAAAGAGAATCTTTTTAAGCAAGGATTTTCTTAACTTCTTCGGCGACAGCATCACCGACT
TCGGTGGTACTGTTGGAACCACCTAAATCACCAGTTCTGATACCTGCATCCAAAACCTTTTTAACTGCAT
CTTCAATGGCCTTACCTTCTTCAGGCAAGTTCAATGACAATTTCAACATCATTGCAGCAGACAAGATAGT
GGCGATAGGGTTGACCTTATTCTTTGGCAAATCTGGAGCAGAACCGTGGCATGGTTCGTACAAACCAAAT
GCGGTGTTCTTGTCTGGCAAAGAGGCCAAGGACGCAGATGGCAACAAACCCAAGGAACCTGGGATAACGG
AGGCTTCATCGGAGATGATATCACCAAACATGTTGCTGGTGATTATAATACCATTTAGGTGGGTTGGGTT
CTTAACTAGGATCATGGCGGCAGAATCAATCAATTGATGTTGAACCTTCAATGTAGGGAATTCGTTCTTG
ATGGTTTCCTCCACAGTTTTTCTCCATAATCTTGAAGAGGCCAAAACATTAGCTTTATCCAAGGACCAAA
TAGGCAATGGTGGCTCATGTTGTAGGGCCATGAAAGCGGCCATTCTTGTGATTCTTTGCACTTCTGGAAC
GGTGTATTGTTCACTATCCCAAGCGACACCATCACCATCATCTTCCTTTCTCTTACCAAAGTAAATACCT
CCCACTAATTCTCTGACAACAACGAAGTCAGTACCTTTAGCAAATTGTGGCTTGATTGGAGATAAGTCTA
AAAGAGAGTCGGATGCAAAGTTACATGGTCTTAAGTTGGCGTACAATTGAAGTTCTTTACGGATTTTTAG
TAAACCTTGTTCAGGTCTAACACTACCGGTACCCCATTTAGGACCACCCACAGCACCTAACAAAACGGCA
TCAGCCTTCTTGGAGGCTTCCAGCGCCTCATCTGGAAGTGGAACACCTGTAGCATCGATAGCAGCACCAC
CAATTAAATGATTTTCGAAATCGAACTTGACATTGGAACGAACATCAGAAATAGCTTTAAGAACCTTAAT
GGCTTCGGCTGTGATTTCTTGACCAACGTGGTCACCTGGCAAAACGACGATCTTCTTAGGGGCAGACATT
AGAATGGTATATCCTTGAAATATATATATATATTGCTGAAATGTAAAAGGTAAGAAAAGTTAGAAAGTAA
GACGATTGCTAACCACCTATTGGAAAAAACAATAGGTCCTTAAATAATATTGTCAACTTCAAGTATTGTG
ATGCAAGCATTTAGTCATGAACGCTTCTCTATTCTATATGAAAAGCCGGTTCCGGCGCTCTCACCTTTCC
TTTTTCTCCCAATTTTTCAGTTGAAAAAGGTATATGCGTCAGGCGACCTCTGAAATTAACAAAAAATTTC
CAGTCATCGAATTTGATTCTGTGCGATAGCGCCCCTGTGTGTTCTCGTTATGTTGAGGAAAAAAATAATG
GTTGCTAAGAGATTCGAACTCTTGCATCTTACGATACCTGAGTATTCCCACAGTTAACTGCGGTCAAGAT
ATTTCTTGAATCAGGCGCCTTAGACCGCTCGGCCAAACAACCAATTACTTGTTGAGAAATAGAGTATAAT
TATCCTATAAATATAACGTTTTTGAACACACATGAACAAGGAAGTACAGGACAATTGATTTTGAAGAGAA
TGTGGATTTTGATGTAATTGTTGGGATTCCATTTTTAATAAGGCAATAATATTAGGTATGTAGATATACT
AGAAGTTCTCCTCGACAAGCTTGCATGCCTGCAGGGAAATCATAACATAGTATAATAGGAATCATATGAC
ATTTACTCTTGCATAGCAATATCCTCTTCTTCGCCATCAGCAATCCGACGAGCATATGCTTCAGCCTCTT
GCAAAAGCTCATCAGGAACGGGTGTATGAATACCGTTTGTTTCAACACCAACCCAAGTCATCTCAATTTC
ATGCTCTTTGTTGTTTTCTTCGTCATGAGTTGCGTATAATCTAAAAAAGAGTGAATTATTAGCAAATAGA
ATGAAAAAAAATTGTACTCAACAAAGCAAAACGTACATTCTAGCAGCTTCTTTAACCGCATCTTTCATTT
TTAATGAGGAAAAATTCAGTTTTTCTAATTCGTTTCGAGCTACTTGCCGACCTTTACCAGCTGCAGCACC
GTTGTAACCCCAATAAACACCATTAGGTTCAACCATATACAAATGTGGACCTTCTGAGTCATAAGTAGCA
ACAAAAGACATAACACCGAATGGACGGACGCTAGAATAGCAAGTGAAAAGTTGAACGTAGTTCCCCAAGC
GATCAGCAATAACTGTTCCAGGGATGGGAGATCCGTAGTTATCTCTCCATGAGGTGGCTTCGTCCCTTGC
ACGTTTTACGATGTGTTGGCCATCAGGAATAAAGCCAGTAGTAGCAATACCAATGTGTCGATCGACCGAC
CCAATTCTGTTATTTACTCGCGGCTTAAGTAGTTTGCTAGTAACTACCTTTTCTAGAGCTAGAATAACTC
CATCTTCACATTTTATTCCAATGCAAGTACTAAATACAATGTTAAAATCAATCGATAAGGAAATTCAATC
CACCTTACCTTGCATTTTCGACGGCTTTATACGCGTACTCCGCTTGGAATAAACGACCATCCGGGGAGAA
GAATAATCCTAAATCGTATCCAGTACCAATTGAACTCTGTTTGTTAATGTGATGTGCTACTCCTTGCTAA
CTTACCATTTGCTTATGTTGGTGGTAGTTGGCATGCGTAGACTGATGACTAGTCAGCAAGGAGCGTAGAA
CAGTCACACTCGTTATATATGTGCTTCCAAGAAAACTCAAGAATTTACCATTAGCAAACACTTTTTTGAA
ATGTTAGACATTTAAATGACGAAGGCATATAGAAGCTTTGAATAGGTGTTGTAAAGTGTTGATTTATGTG
ACGCTGAGGGTGCGCATGAAAGGAATGTTGGGTCACGATTATTAAACAGTTTGCTAGCTTGGACACTTGA
GTATTGGAAGTTGTTGAATTCTAAAAAACTTTCAGTTGATTTGAATAGTTGCTGTTGCCAAAAAACATAA
CCTGTACCAAAGAA
Features (pLannotate 1.2.2; 30 found; start..end, strand, type, name):
    107..158     +  misc_RNA       sTRSV HHRz: hammerhead ribozyme from the tobacco ringspot virus satellite RNA (Khvorova et al., 2003)
    681..1061    -  CDS            KCY_SCHPO (fragment): Protein inferred from homology: Swiss-Prot protein existence level 3. Catalyzes the phosphorylation of pyrimidine nucleoside monophosphates at the expense of ATP. Plays an important role in de novo pyrimidine nucleotide biosynthesis. Has preference for UMP and dUMP as phosphate acceptors, but can also use CMP, dCMP and AMP. From Schizosaccharomyces pombe (strain 972 / ATCC 24843) (Fission yeast).
   1064..2216    +  promoter       nmt1 P41 promoter: mutant nmt1 promoter from Schizosaccharomyces pombe, conferring medium strength thiamine-repressible expression
   2341..3942    +  CDS            Cas9(N): N-terminal portion of Streptococcus pyogenes Cas9 (Zetsche et al., 2015)
   3943..6441    +  CDS            Cas9(C): C-terminal portion of Streptococcus pyogenes Cas9 (Zetsche et al., 2015)
   6442..6489    +  CDS            nucleoplasmin NLS: bipartite nuclear localization signal from nucleoplasmin
   7450..7560    -  CDS            KCY_SCHPO (fragment): Protein inferred from homology: Swiss-Prot protein existence level 3. Catalyzes the phosphorylation of pyrimidine nucleoside monophosphates at the expense of ATP. Plays an important role in de novo pyrimidine nucleotide biosynthesis. Has preference for UMP and dUMP as phosphate acceptors, but can also use CMP, dCMP and AMP. From Schizosaccharomyces pombe (strain 972 / ATCC 24843) (Fission yeast).
   7635..8418    -  rep_origin     ars1: Schizosaccharomyces pombe autonomously replicating sequence ars1
   8579..8644    +  CDS            hus5 (fragment): UBC9_SCHPO - Also known as ubc9. Experimental evidence at protein level: Swiss-Prot protein existence level 1. Catalyzes the covalent attachment of ubiquitin-like protein SUMO/Smt3 to other proteins. Required for efficient recovery from DNA damage or S-phase arrest and normal mitosis. This may be as part of a checkpoint independent recovery process. From Schizosaccharomyces pombe (strain 972 / ATCC 24843) (Fission yeast).
   8698..8766    +  CDS            hus5 (fragment): UBC9_SCHPO - Also known as ubc9. Experimental evidence at protein level: Swiss-Prot protein existence level 1. Catalyzes the covalent attachment of ubiquitin-like protein SUMO/Smt3 to other proteins. Required for efficient recovery from DNA damage or S-phase arrest and normal mitosis. This may be as part of a checkpoint independent recovery process. From Schizosaccharomyces pombe (strain 972 / ATCC 24843) (Fission yeast).
   8764..8921    +  CDS            lacZα (fragment): LacZα fragment of β-galactosidase; lacZ fragment
   8927..8978    -  misc_feature   bom (fragment): basis of mobility region from pBR322
   8997..9452    +  rep_origin     f1 ori (sequence partly withheld): f1 bacteriophage origin of replication; arrow indicates direction of (+) strand synthesis
   9453..9502    -  misc_feature   bom (fragment): basis of mobility region from pBR322
   9604..9639    -  CDS            rop (fragment): Rop protein, which maintains plasmids at low copy number; rop
   9734..9838    +  promoter       AmpR promoter: bla
   9839..10699   +  CDS            AmpR: β-lactamase; bla; confers resistance to ampicillin, carbenicillin, and related antibiotics
  10870..11458   +  rep_origin     ori: high-copy-number ColE1/pMB1/pBR322/pUC origin of replication
  11641..11733   +  CDS            lacI (fragment): lac repressor; lacI; The lac repressor binds to the lac operator to inhibit transcription in E. coli. This inhibition can be relieved by adding lactose or isopropyl-β-D-thiogalactopyranoside (IPTG).
  11746..11767   +  protein_bind   CAP binding site: CAP binding activates transcription in the presence of cAMP. E. coli catabolite activator protein
  11782..11812   +  promoter       lac promoter: promoter for the E. coli lac operon
  11816..11838   +  protein_bind   lac operator (fragment): The lac repressor binds to the lac operator to inhibit transcription in E. coli. This inhibition can be relieved by adding lactose or isopropyl-β-D-thiogalactopyranoside (IPTG). lac repressor encoded by lacI
  11883..11999   +  CDS            NFS1 (fragment): NFS1_YEAST - Also known as SPL1 From Saccharomyces cerevisiae (strain ATCC 204508 / S288c) (Baker's yeast).
  12364..13455   -  CDS            LEU2: LEU3_YEAST - Experimental evidence at protein level: Swiss-Prot protein existence level 1. Catalyzes the oxidation of 3-carboxy-2-hydroxy-4- methylpentanoate (3-isopropylmalate) to 3-carboxy-4-methyl-2- oxopentanoate. The product decarboxylates to 4-methyl-2 oxopentanoate. From Saccharomyces cerevisiae (strain ATCC 204508 / S288c) (Baker's yeast).
  13456..13861   -  promoter       LEU2 promoter: S. cerevisiae LEU2
  14001..14078   -  CDS            YO192_YEAST (fragment): Experimental evidence at protein level: Swiss-Prot protein existence level 1. From Saccharomyces cerevisiae (strain ATCC 204508 / S288c) (Baker's yeast).
  14103..14121   -  misc_feature   MCS (fragment): pUC18/19 multiple cloning site
  14162..14887   -  CDS            pre10: PSA7_SCHPO - Experimental evidence at protein level: Swiss-Prot protein existence level 1. The proteasome is a multicatalytic proteinase complex which is characterized by its ability to cleave peptides with Arg, Phe, Tyr, Leu, and Glu adjacent to the leaving group at neutral or slightly basic pH. The proteasome has an ATP-dependent proteolytic activity (By similarity). From Schizosaccharomyces pombe (strain 972 / ATCC 24843) (Fission yeast).
  14937..15032   -  CDS            pre10 (fragment): PSA7_SCHPO - Experimental evidence at protein level: Swiss-Prot protein existence level 1. The proteasome is a multicatalytic proteinase complex which is characterized by its ability to cleave peptides with Arg, Phe, Tyr, Leu, and Glu adjacent to the leaving group at neutral or slightly basic pH. The proteasome has an ATP-dependent proteolytic activity (By similarity). From Schizosaccharomyces pombe (strain 972 / ATCC 24843) (Fission yeast).
  15074..15430   +  promoter       rrk1 promoter/leader: promoter and leader RNA for the Schizosaccharomyces pombe rrk1 gene encoding the K-RNA component of RNase P (Jacobs et al., 2014)
