[The description below was written by a language model from this plasmid's Addgene catalogue record and pLannotate feature annotations shown in this document.]
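Description:
pAH237 is an all-in-one CRISPR/Cas9 plasmid of about 15.4 kb for genome editing in the fission yeast Schizosaccharomyces pombe. It is built on the pAH233 backbone and expresses both the nuclease and the guide RNA from a single episome. In E. coli it is maintained as a high-copy plasmid through a ColE1/pUC-type origin with ampicillin resistance (AmpR), and it also carries an f1 origin. In S. pombe it replicates autonomously through ars1 and is selected with the Saccharomyces cerevisiae LEU2 gene under its own promoter. The catalogue entry notes that this LEU2 marker has been modified to remove a BbsI site. That change, together with the depositor's mention of BbsI digestion, suggests BbsI is used to insert target-specific spacers into the gRNA cassette, although the record does not say so outright.

Humanized Streptococcus pyogenes Cas9 is driven by the nmt41 promoter, a mutant nmt1 promoter that gives medium-strength, thiamine-repressible expression. The catalogue lists an N-terminal Flag tag, which the feature table does not annotate, and the table shows a nucleoplasmin nuclear localization signal at the C terminus. The gRNA cassette uses the S. pombe rrk1 promoter and leader, taken from the gene for the RNase P K-RNA. A hammerhead ribozyme lies just downstream across the plasmid's numbering origin, an arrangement that would trim the 3′ end of the transcript to release a defined guide. The feature table also shows fragments of neighbouring S. pombe and S. cerevisiae genes and lac-region remnants, which appear to be flanking genomic sequence and cloning-vector leftovers rather than functional payload. The associated publication describes the plasmid's use for short-homology-mediated CRISPR/Cas9 editing in fission yeast.
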