Addgene plasmid #121146: pAH237
Purpose: Expression of both nmt41p-cas9 and rrk1p-gRNA (LEU2 marker) for CRISPR genome editing in fission yeast
Depositing lab: Katsunori Tanaka. Depositing organization: Kwansei Gakuin University. Publication: Short-Homology-Mediated CRISPR/Cas9-Based Method for Genome Editing in Fission Yeast. Hayashi A, Tanaka K. G3 (Bethesda). 2019 Feb 12. pii: g3.118.200976. doi: 10.1534/g3.118.200976. PubMed 30755408.
Backbone
  Vector backbone: pAH233
  Backbone size w/o insert (bp): 8996
  Total vector size (bp): 15440
  Modifications to backbone: no BbsI site in LEU2 marker gene
  Vector type: Yeast Expression, CRISPR
  Selectable markers: LEU2
Growth in bacteria
  Bacterial resistance: Ampicillin, 100 μg/mL
  Growth temperature: 37°C
  Growth strain: NEB Stable
  Copy number: High Copy
Gene/Insert 1
  Gene/Insert name: gRNA cassette
  Species: S. pombe (fission yeast), Synthetic
  Promoter: S.pombe rrk1
  Cloning method: Restriction Enzyme; 5′ cloning site PstI (destroyed during cloning); 3′ cloning site SacI (destroyed during cloning)
  Sequencing primers: 5′ CACACATGAACAAGGAAGTACAGG; 3′ CAGATAAGTCACTATGTCCGAGTG
Gene/Insert 2
  Gene/Insert name: humanized Streptococcus pyogenes Cas9
  Species: S. pombe (fission yeast), Synthetic
  Insert size (bp): 6439
  Promoter: nmt41
  Tag / fusion protein: Flag (N terminal on insert)
  Cloning method: Restriction Enzyme; 5′ cloning site NcoI (destroyed during cloning); 3′ cloning site NcoI (destroyed during cloning)
  Sequencing primers: 5′ TCTCACTTTCTGACTTATAGTCGCT; 3′ GATCACCATCATGGAAAGAAGCAG
Terms and licenses: Academic/Nonprofit Terms; Industry Terms: Not Available to Industry
Depositor comments: Ran, F.A., Hsu, P.D.P., Wright, J., Agarwala, V., Scott, D. a and Zhang, F. (2013) Genome engineering using the CRISPR-Cas9 system. Nat. Protoc., 8, 2281–2308. Jacobs, J.Z., Ciccaglione, K.M., Tournier, V. and Zaratiegui, M. (2014) Implementation of the CRISPR-Cas9 system in fission yeast. Nat. Commun., 5, 5344. After prepping the DNA, it is recommended to heat the DNA to 65C before digesting with Bbs I. Supplementary data is available at Figshare: https://doi.org/10.25387/g3.7685642.
How to cite: pAH237 was a gift from Katsunori Tanaka (Addgene plasmid # 121146 ; http://n2t.net/addgene:121146 ; RRID:Addgene_121146)
