LOCUS       Exported 15440 bp ds-DNA circular SYN 12-MAY-2021
DEFINITION  Expression of both nmt41p-cas9 and rrk1p-gRNA (LEU2 marker) for
            CRISPR genome editing in fission yeast.
ACCESSION   .
VERSION     .
KEYWORDS    pAH237
SOURCE      synthetic DNA construct
  ORGANISM  synthetic DNA construct
REFERENCE   1 (bases 1 to 15440)
  AUTHORS   Hayashi A, Tanaka K
  TITLE     Short-Homology-Mediated CRISPR/Cas9-Based Method for Genome Editing
            in Fission Yeast.
  JOURNAL   G3 (Bethesda). 2019 Feb 12. pii: g3.118.200976. doi:
            10.1534/g3.118.200976.
  PUBMED    30755408
REFERENCE   2 (bases 1 to 15440)
  AUTHORS   .
  TITLE     Direct Submission
  JOURNAL   Exported May 12, 2021 from SnapGene Server 1.1.58
            http://www.snapgene.com
FEATURES             Location/Qualifiers
     source          1..15440
                     /organism="synthetic DNA construct"
                     /mol_type="other DNA"
     protein_bind    107..128
                     /label=CAP binding site
                     /bound_moiety="E. coli catabolite activator protein"
                     /note="CAP binding activates transcription in the presence
                     of cAMP."
     promoter        143..173
                     /label=lac promoter
                     /note="promoter for the E. coli lac operon"
     protein_bind    181..197
                     /label=lac operator
                     /bound_moiety="lac repressor encoded by lacI"
                     /note="The lac repressor binds to the lac operator to
                     inhibit transcription in E. coli. This inhibition can be
                     relieved by adding lactose or
                     isopropyl-beta-D-thiogalactopyranoside (IPTG)."
     primer_bind     186..208
                     /label=M13/pUC Reverse
                     /note="In lacZ gene"
     primer_bind     205..221
                     /label=M13 rev
                     /note="common sequencing primer, one of multiple similar
                     variants"
     primer_bind     205..221
                     /label=M13 Reverse
                     /note="In lacZ gene. Also called M13-rev"
     CDS             complement(722..1816)
                     /codon_start=1
                     /gene="S. cerevisiae LEU2"
                     /product="3-isopropylmalate dehydrogenase, required for
                     leucine biosynthesis"
                     /label=LEU2
                     /note="yeast auxotrophic marker"
                     /translation="MSAPKKIVVLPGDHVGQEITAEAIKVLKAISDVRSNVKFDFENHL
                     IGGAAIDATGVPLPDEALEASKKVDAVLLGAVGGPKWGTGSVRPEQGLLKIRKELQLYA
                     NLRPCNFASDSLLDLSPIKPQFAKGTDFVVVRELVGGIYFGKRKEDDGDGVAWDSEQYT
                     VPEVQRITRMAAFMALQHEPPLPIWSLDKANVLASSRLWRKTVEETIKNEFPTLKVQHQ
                     LIDSAAMILVKNPTHLNGIIITSNMFGDIISDEASVIPGSLGLLPSASLASLPDKNTAF
                     GLYEPCHGSAPDLPKNKVNPIATILSAAMMLKLSLNLPEEGKAIEDAVKKVLDAGIRTG
                     DLGGSNSTTEVGDAVAEEVKKILA"
     promoter        complement(1817..2224)
                     /gene="S. cerevisiae LEU2"
                     /label=LEU2 promoter
     promoter        3437..3793
                     /label=rrk1 promoter/leader
                     /note="promoter and leader RNA for the Schizosaccharomyces
                     pombe rrk1 gene encoding the K-RNA component of RNase P
                     (Jacobs et al., 2014)"
     misc_RNA        3900..3951
                     /label=sTRSV HHRz
                     /note="hammerhead ribozyme from the tobacco ringspot virus
                     satellite RNA (Khvorova et al., 2003)"
     promoter        4857..6016
                     /label=nmt1 P41 promoter
                     /note="mutant nmt1 promoter from Schizosaccharomyces pombe,
                     conferring medium strength thiamine-repressible expression"
     CDS             6024..6089
                     /codon_start=1
                     /product="three tandem FLAG(R) epitope tags, followed by an
                     enterokinase cleavage site"
                     /label=3xFLAG
                     /translation="DYKDHDGDYKDHDIDYKDDDDK"
     CDS             6096..6116
                     /codon_start=1
                     /product="nuclear localization signal of SV40 (simian virus
                     40) large T antigen"
                     /label=SV40 NLS
                     /translation="PKKKRKV"
     CDS             6141..10241
                     /codon_start=1
                     /product="Cas9 (Csn1) endonuclease from the Streptococcus
                     pyogenes Type II CRISPR/Cas system"
                     /label=Cas9
                     /note="generates RNA-guided double strand breaks in DNA"
                     /translation="DKKYSIGLDIGTNSVGWAVITDEYKVPSKKFKVLGNTDRHSIKKN
                     LIGALLFDSGETAEATRLKRTARRRYTRRKNRICYLQEIFSNEMAKVDDSFFHRLEESF
                     LVEEDKKHERHPIFGNIVDEVAYHEKYPTIYHLRKKLVDSTDKADLRLIYLALAHMIKF
                     RGHFLIEGDLNPDNSDVDKLFIQLVQTYNQLFEENPINASGVDAKAILSARLSKSRRLE
                     NLIAQLPGEKKNGLFGNLIALSLGLTPNFKSNFDLAEDAKLQLSKDTYDDDLDNLLAQI
                     GDQYADLFLAAKNLSDAILLSDILRVNTEITKAPLSASMIKRYDEHHQDLTLLKALVRQ
                     QLPEKYKEIFFDQSKNGYAGYIDGGASQEEFYKFIKPILEKMDGTEELLVKLNREDLLR
                     KQRTFDNGSIPHQIHLGELHAILRRQEDFYPFLKDNREKIEKILTFRIPYYVGPLARGN
                     SRFAWMTRKSEETITPWNFEEVVDKGASAQSFIERMTNFDKNLPNEKVLPKHSLLYEYF
                     TVYNELTKVKYVTEGMRKPAFLSGEQKKAIVDLLFKTNRKVTVKQLKEDYFKKIECFDS
                     VEISGVEDRFNASLGTYHDLLKIIKDKDFLDNEENEDILEDIVLTLTLFEDREMIEERL
                     KTYAHLFDDKVMKQLKRRRYTGWGRLSRKLINGIRDKQSGKTILDFLKSDGFANRNFMQ
                     LIHDDSLTFKEDIQKAQVSGQGDSLHEHIANLAGSPAIKKGILQTVKVVDELVKVMGRH
                     KPENIVIEMARENQTTQKGQKNSRERMKRIEEGIKELGSQILKEHPVENTQLQNEKLYL
                     YYLQNGRDMYVDQELDINRLSDYDVDHIVPQSFLKDDSIDNKVLTRSDKNRGKSDNVPS
                     EEVVKKMKNYWRQLLNAKLITQRKFDNLTKAERGGLSELDKAGFIKRQLVETRQITKHV
                     AQILDSRMNTKYDENDKLIREVKVITLKSKLVSDFRKDFQFYKVREINNYHHAHDAYLN
                     AVVGTALIKKYPKLESEFVYGDYKVYDVRKMIAKSEQEIGKATAKYFFYSNIMNFFKTE
                     ITLANGEIRKRPLIETNGETGEIVWDKGRDFATVRKVLSMPQVNIVKKTEVQTGGFSKE
                     SILPKRNSDKLIARKKDWDPKKYGGFDSPTVAYSVLVVAKVEKGKSKKLKSVKELLGIT
                     IMERSSFEKNPIDFLEAKGYKEVKKDLIIKLPKYSLFELENGRKRMLASAGELQKGNEL
                     ALPSKYVNFLYLASHYEKLKGSPEDNEQKQLFVEQHKHYLDEIIEQISEFSKRVILADA
                     NLDKVLSAYNKHRDKPIREQAENIIHLFTLTNLGAPAAFKYFDTTIDRKRYTSTKEVLD
                     ATLIHQSITGLYETRIDLSQLGGD"
     CDS             10242..10289
                     /codon_start=1
                     /product="bipartite nuclear localization signal from
                     nucleoplasmin"
                     /label=nucleoplasmin NLS
                     /translation="KRPAATKKAGQAKKKK"
     rep_origin      11436..12219
                     /label=ars1
                     /note="Schizosaccharomyces pombe autonomously replicating
                     sequence ars1"
     primer_bind     complement(12569..12586)
                     /label=M13 Forward
                     /note="In lacZ gene. Also called M13-F20 or M13 (-21)
                     Forward"
     primer_bind     complement(12569..12585)
                     /label=M13 fwd
                     /note="common sequencing primer, one of multiple similar
                     variants"
     primer_bind     complement(12578..12600)
                     /label=M13/pUC Forward
                     /note="In lacZ gene"
     rep_origin      12798..13253
                     /direction=RIGHT
                     /label=f1 ori
                     /note="f1 bacteriophage origin of replication; arrow
                     indicates direction of (+) strand synthesis"
     primer_bind     complement(12885..12904)
                     /label=F1ori-R
                     /note="F1 origin, reverse primer"
     primer_bind     13095..13116
                     /label=F1ori-F
                     /note="F1 origin, forward primer"
     primer_bind     complement(13270..13289)
                     /label=pRS-marker
                     /note="pRS vectors, use to sequence yeast selectable
                     marker"
     primer_bind     13389..13411
                     /label=pGEX 3'
                     /note="pGEX vectors, reverse primer"
     primer_bind     complement(13449..13467)
                     /label=pBRforEco
                     /note="pBR322 vectors, upsteam of EcoRI site, forward
                     primer"
     promoter        13535..13639
                     /gene="bla"
                     /label=AmpR promoter
     CDS             13640..14500
                     /codon_start=1
                     /gene="bla"
                     /product="beta-lactamase"
                     /label=AmpR
                     /note="confers resistance to ampicillin, carbenicillin, and
                     related antibiotics"
                     /translation="MSIQHFRVALIPFFAAFCLPVFAHPETLVKVKDAEDQLGARVGYI
                     ELDLNSGKILESFRPEERFPMMSTFKVLLCGAVLSRIDAGQEQLGRRIHYSQNDLVEYS
                     PVTEKHLTDGMTVRELCSAAITMSDNTAANLLLTTIGGPKELTAFLHNMGDHVTRLDRW
                     EPELNEAIPNDERDTTMPVAMATTLRKLLTGELLTLASRQQLIDWMEADKVAGPLLRSA
                     LPAGWFIADKSGAGERGSRGIIAALGPDGKPSRIVVIYTTGSQATMDERNRQIAEIGAS
                     LIKHW"
     primer_bind     complement(13858..13877)
                     /label=Amp-R
                     /note="Ampicillin resistance gene, reverse primer"
     rep_origin      14671..15259
                     /direction=RIGHT
                     /label=ori
                     /note="high-copy-number ColE1/pMB1/pBR322/pUC origin of
                     replication"
     primer_bind     15160..15179
                     /label=pBR322ori-F
                     /note="pBR322 origin, forward primer"
     primer_bind     15413..15430
                     /label=L4440
                     /note="L4440 vector, forward primer"
ORIGIN
        1 agcgcccaat acgcaaaccg cctctccccg cgcgttggcc gattcattaa tgcagctggc
       61 acgacaggtt tcccgactgg aaagcgggca gtgagcgcaa cgcaattaat gtgagttagc
      121 tcactcatta ggcaccccag gctttacact ttatgcttcc ggctcgtatg ttgtgtggaa
      181 ttgtgagcgg ataacaattt cacacaggaa acagctatga ccatgattac gccaagcttg
      241 tcgatcgact acgtcgttaa ggccgtttct gacagagtaa aattcttgag ggaactttca
      301 ccattatggg aaatggttca agaaggtatt gacttaaact ccatcaaatg gtcaggtcat
      361 tgagtgtttt ttatttgttg tatttttttt tttttagaga aaatcctcca atatataaat
      421 taggaatcat agtttcatga ttttctgtta cacctaactt tttgtgtggt gccctcctcc
      481 ttgtcaatat taatgttaaa gtgcaattct ttttccttat cacgttgagc cattagtatc
      541 aatttgctta cctgtattcc tttacatcct cctttttctc cttcttgata aatgtatgta
      601 gattgcgtat atagtttcgt ctaccctatg aacatattcc attttgtaat ttcgtgtcgt
      661 ttctattatg aatttcattt ataaagttta tgtacaaata tcataaaaaa agagaatctt
      721 tttaagcaag gattttctta acttcttcgg cgacagcatc accgacttcc gtggtactgt
      781 tggaaccacc taaatcacca gttctgatac ctgcatccaa aaccttttta actgcatctt
      841 caatggcctt accttcttca ggcaagttca atgacaattt caacatcatt gcagcagaca
      901 agatagtggc gatagggttg accttattct ttggcaaatc tggagcagaa ccgtggcatg
      961 gttcgtacaa accaaatgcg gtgttcttgt ctggcaaaga ggccaaggac gcagatggca
     1021 acaaacccaa ggaacctggg ataacggagg cttcatcgga gatgatatca ccaaacatgt
     1081 tgctggtgat tataatacca tttaggtggg ttgggttctt aactaggatc atggcggcag
     1141 aatcaatcaa ttgatgttga accttcaatg tagggaattc gttcttgatg gtttcctcca
     1201 cagtttttct ccataatctt gaagaggcca aaacattagc tttatccaag gaccaaatag
     1261 gcaatggtgg ctcatgttgt agggccatga aagcggccat tcttgtgatt ctttgcactt
     1321 ctggaacggt gtattgttca ctatcccaag cgacaccatc accatcatct tcctttctct
     1381 taccaaagta aatacctccc actaattctc tgacaacaac gaagtcagta cctttagcaa
     1441 attgtggctt gattggagat aagtctaaaa gagagtcgga tgcaaagtta catggtctta
     1501 agttggcgta caattgaagt tctttacgga tttttagtaa accttgttca ggtctaacac
     1561 taccggtacc ccatttagga ccacccacag cacctaacaa aacggcatca accttcttgg
     1621 aggcttccag cgcctcatct ggaagtggga cacctgtagc atcgatagca gcaccaccaa
     1681 ttaaatgatt ttcgaaatcg aacttgacat tggaacgaac atcagaaata gctttaagaa
     1741 ccttaatggc ttcggctgtg atttcttgac caacgtggtc acctggcaaa acgacgatct
     1801 tcttaggggc agacattaga atggtatatc cttgaaatat atatatatat attgctgaaa
     1861 tgtaaaaggt aagaaaagtt agaaagtaag acgattgcta accacctatt ggaaaaaaca
     1921 ataggtcctt aaataatatt gtcaacttca agtattgtga tgcaagcatt tagtcatgaa
     1981 cgcttctcta ttctatatga aaagccggtt ccgcggctct cacctttcct ttttctccca
     2041 atttttcagt tgaaaaaggt atatgcgtca ggcgacctct gaaattaaca aaaaatttcc
     2101 agtcatcgaa tttgattctg tgcgatagcg cccctgtgtg ttctcgttat gttgaggaaa
     2161 aaaataatgg ttgctaagag attcgaactc ttgcatctta cgatacctga gtattcccac
     2221 agttaactgc ggtcaagata tttcttgaat caggcgcctt agaccgctcg gccaaacaac
     2281 caattacttg ttgagaaata gagtataatt atcctataaa tataacgttt ttgaacacac
     2341 atgaacaagg aagtacagga caattgattt tgaagagaat gtggattttg atgtaattgt
     2401 tgggattcca tttttaataa ggcaataata ttaggtatgt agatatacta gaagttctcc
     2461 tcgacaagct tgcatgcctg cagggaaatc ataacatagt ataataggaa tcatatgaca
     2521 tttactcttg catagcaata tcctcttctt cgccatcagc aatccgacga gcatatgctt
     2581 cagcctcttg caaaagctca tcaggaacgg gtgtatgaat accgtttgtt tcaacaccaa
     2641 cccaagtcat ctcaatttca tgctctttgt tgttttcttc gtcatgagtt gcgtataatc
     2701 taaaaaagag tgaattatta gcaaatagaa tgaaaaaaaa ttgtactcaa caaagcaaaa
     2761 cgtacattct agcagcttct ttaaccgcat ctttcatttt taatgaggaa aaattcagtt
     2821 tttctaattc gtttcgagct acttgccgac ctttaccagc tgcagcaccg ttgtaacccc
     2881 aataaacacc attaggttca accatataca aatgtggacc ttctgagtca taagtagcaa
     2941 caaaagacat aacaccgaat ggacggacgc tagaatagca agtgaaaagt tgaacgtagt
     3001 tccccaagcg atcagcaata actgttccag ggatgggaga tccgtagtta tctctccatg
     3061 aggtggcttc gtcccttgca cgttttacga tgtgttggcc atcaggaata aagccagtag
     3121 tagcaatacc aatgtgtcga tcgaccgacc caattctgtt atttactcgc ggcttaagta
     3181 gtttgctagt aactaccttt tctagagcta gaataactcc atcttcacat tttattccaa
     3241 tgcaagtact aaatacaatg ttaaaatcaa tcgataagga aattcaatcc accttacctt
     3301 gcattttcga cggctttata cgcgtactcc gcttggaata aacgaccatc cggggagaag
     3361 aataatccta aatcgtatcc agtaccaatt gaactctgtt tgttaatgtg atgtgctact
     3421 ccttgctaac ttaccatttg cttatgttgg tggtagttgg catgcgtaga ctgatgacta
     3481 gtcagcaagg agcgtagaac agtcacactc gttatatatg tgcttccaag aaaactcaag
     3541 aatttaccat tagcaaacac ttttttgaaa tgttagacat ttaaatgacg aaggcatata
     3601 gaagctttga ataggtgttg taaagtgttg atttatgtga cgctgagggt gcgcatgaaa
     3661 ggaatgttgg gtcacgatta ttaaacagtt tgctagcttg gacacttgag tattggaagt
     3721 tgttgaattc taaaaaactt tcagttgatt tgaatagttg ctgttgccaa aaaacataac
     3781 ctgtaccaaa gaacaccggg tcttcgagaa gacctgtttt agagctagaa atagcaagtt
     3841 aaaataaggc tagtccgtta tcaacttgaa aaaagtgagt ggcaccgagt cggtggtgcc
     3901 ctgtcaccgg atgtgctttc cggtctgatg agtccgtgag gacgaaacag gtacggttat
     3961 ttgttagcaa tggtaggaga aaattaggga ttgtttacca aaacaacgtg aacaaatagt
     4021 tatagtttta atttaactca tgaacatatt atcggaaaaa atctactcat ttatgtctgg
     4081 gtttagctcc ctttatggtt tcgttttgca gtagaataca ctatggtatt tattttgtgc
     4141 actacaaacc gtgcttttta tgtgaacgtt ttgatgaaaa cgttctagag attgatttat
     4201 tattcaatgt taaagtaact cattttgcta tatgtatctt tttttcagcg aactttcgtt
     4261 actgagcagt tcaagcagtg atttggcatt atggtatcaa taaagacata tcattaaggc
     4321 aaggctacgg aaagaaaaaa gaaggttttt aaattaatat acaacaaatt aaccgtgatc
     4381 ggacagtata tttgatgcaa agatataatg aaagttggga aaataagaat atagcactca
     4441 aatgattgcc ttacaaaagc attgctttct ctacaggtaa ggttgaagtg cctttacggt
     4501 atcttcaaaa accgcatcgg gatcttgctc ggcatcgatg gttatcagac gattttgtga
     4561 tttcagatat tcgacgacag gcatgctggc tttagtatat gtaacaaagc gtttcttgat
     4621 cgactcaatg ttgtcatcag aacggccact agtcttacca cgatgaataa gacgcttcaa
     4681 catggtttcc tgaccacaac ggaaataaag agcaaactta gcggggcaga ccgacttttc
     4741 aaaaccttcg cattgatcca tctcacgggg gaaaccgtca atcaagaact tgtcaattcc
     4801 tttatcatgg cattccttca ttttagtctc taaaagggat atagttattt ccatggtcgc
     4861 cataaaagac agaataagtc atcagcggtt gtttcatttc ctatattttt tttttatttt
     4921 tttatttttt aataagggaa aatttaacgt ctaaggatac agaagattgt tagcacatta
     4981 aagtaataaa ggcttaagta gtaagtgcct tagcatgtta ttgtatttca aaggacataa
     5041 tctaaaataa taacaatatc atttctcaca agttattcaa ttttcttttt tttttctaat
     5101 aatatcaaga atgtattatt tgtttgacat aagtcaacta atttatttaa tatgctggat
     5161 taatcttgca gacatgtaaa ttaacaagtt ttagtcaaat aacgttgaag tttcaatgaa
     5221 ctcaaataat ttctcttttt ttttatataa ccataagtct aatctgattt atattttccg
     5281 cagggatcaa ctgaagttat gacatttgga ttggatcact tataaccttg gtcgccaaat
     5341 aatacaaaaa tcagcgttat aaaacaaaga aggtttttgt taagaaatta atcctctttc
     5401 ttgataagaa agttgaaccg aaattgcaga tactgatata tgaaaataat acccacaatt
     5461 ttgggaatag cgcaagcctc aatttaaaca ataggtgagg acacatgata atgacctcaa
     5521 tgattgttag aagaaaagag cctcattaca aaatcgaaaa atgaatggtt gggtacaagt
     5581 ttccaaaaca tggtaaagtg gactttgcgt atgagacgta aatagaaaaa aacacttgtt
     5641 atatgttttc tagaattatt gttgtctctt tatggttgga tgatgcaaaa tagtaatttc
     5701 ggttagttgc tgtaaaacac cacgagacaa atagatatgg atatttatta aatcaggaaa
     5761 aacgtaactc tcggctactg gatggttcag tcacccaacg attactgggg agagaaaaca
     5821 gggcaaaagc aaagcttaaa ggaatccgat tgtcattcgg caatgtgcag cgaaactaaa
     5881 aaccggataa tggacctgtt aatcgaaaca ttgaagataa aggaagagga atcctggcat
     5941 atcatcaatt gaataagttg aattaattat ttcaatctca ttctcacttt ctgacttata
     6001 gtcgctttgt taaatctcga atggactata aggaccacga cggagactac aaggatcatg
     6061 atattgatta caaagacgat gacgataaga tggccccaaa gaagaagcgg aaggtcggta
     6121 tccacggagt cccagcagcc gacaagaagt acagcatcgg cctggacatc ggcaccaact
     6181 ctgtgggctg ggccgtgatc accgacgagt acaaggtgcc cagcaagaaa ttcaaggtgc
     6241 tgggcaacac cgaccggcac agcatcaaga agaacctgat cggagccctg ctgttcgaca
     6301 gcggcgaaac agccgaggcc acccggctga agagaaccgc cagaagaaga tacaccagac
     6361 ggaagaaccg gatctgctat ctgcaagaga tcttcagcaa cgagatggcc aaggtggacg
     6421 acagcttctt ccacagactg gaagagtcct tcctggtgga agaggataag aagcacgagc
     6481 ggcaccccat cttcggcaac atcgtggacg aggtggccta ccacgagaag taccccacca
     6541 tctaccacct gagaaagaaa ctggtggaca gcaccgacaa ggccgacctg cggctgatct
     6601 atctggccct ggcccacatg atcaagttcc ggggccactt cctgatcgag ggcgacctga
     6661 accccgacaa cagcgacgtg gacaagctgt tcatccagct ggtgcagacc tacaaccagc
     6721 tgttcgagga aaaccccatc aacgccagcg gcgtggacgc caaggccatc ctgtctgcca
     6781 gactgagcaa gagcagacgg ctggaaaatc tgatcgccca gctgcccggc gagaagaaga
     6841 atggcctgtt cggaaacctg attgccctga gcctgggcct gacccccaac ttcaagagca
     6901 acttcgacct ggccgaggat gccaaactgc agctgagcaa ggacacctac gacgacgacc
     6961 tggacaacct gctggcccag atcggcgacc agtacgccga cctgtttctg gccgccaaga
     7021 acctgtccga cgccatcctg ctgagcgaca tcctgagagt gaacaccgag atcaccaagg
     7081 cccccctgag cgcctctatg atcaagagat acgacgagca ccaccaggac ctgaccctgc
     7141 tgaaagctct cgtgcggcag cagctgcctg agaagtacaa agagattttc ttcgaccaga
     7201 gcaagaacgg ctacgccggc tacattgacg gcggagccag ccaggaagag ttctacaagt
     7261 tcatcaagcc catcctggaa aagatggacg gcaccgagga actgctcgtg aagctgaaca
     7321 gagaggacct gctgcggaag cagcggacct tcgacaacgg cagcatcccc caccagatcc
     7381 acctgggaga gctgcacgcc attctgcggc ggcaggaaga tttttaccca ttcctgaagg
     7441 acaaccggga aaagatcgag aagatcctga ccttccgcat cccctactac gtgggccctc
     7501 tggccagggg aaacagcaga ttcgcctgga tgaccagaaa gagcgaggaa accatcaccc
     7561 cctggaactt cgaggaagtg gtggacaagg gcgcttccgc ccagagcttc atcgagcgga
     7621 tgaccaactt cgataagaac ctgcccaacg agaaggtgct gcccaagcac agcctgctgt
     7681 acgagtactt caccgtgtat aacgagctga ccaaagtgaa atacgtgacc gagggaatga
     7741 gaaagcccgc cttcctgagc ggcgagcaga aaaaggccat cgtggacctg ctgttcaaga
     7801 ccaaccggaa agtgaccgtg aagcagctga aagaggacta cttcaagaaa atcgagtgct
     7861 tcgactccgt ggaaatctcc ggcgtggaag atcggttcaa cgcctccctg ggcacatacc
     7921 acgatctgct gaaaattatc aaggacaagg acttcctgga caatgaggaa aacgaggaca
     7981 ttctggaaga tatcgtgctg accctgacac tgtttgagga cagagagatg atcgaggaac
     8041 ggctgaaaac ctatgcccac ctgttcgacg acaaagtgat gaagcagctg aagcggcgga
     8101 gatacaccgg ctggggcagg ctgagccgga agctgatcaa cggcatccgg gacaagcagt
     8161 ccggcaagac aatcctggat ttcctgaagt ccgacggctt cgccaacaga aacttcatgc
     8221 agctgatcca cgacgacagc ctgaccttta aagaggacat ccagaaagcc caggtgtccg
     8281 gccagggcga tagcctgcac gagcacattg ccaatctggc cggcagcccc gccattaaga
     8341 agggcatcct gcagacagtg aaggtggtgg acgagctcgt gaaagtgatg ggccggcaca
     8401 agcccgagaa catcgtgatc gaaatggcca gagagaacca gaccacccag aagggacaga
     8461 agaacagccg cgagagaatg aagcggatcg aagagggcat caaagagctg ggcagccaga
     8521 tcctgaaaga acaccccgtg gaaaacaccc agctgcagaa cgagaagctg tacctgtact
     8581 acctgcagaa tgggcgggat atgtacgtgg accaggaact ggacatcaac cggctgtccg
     8641 actacgatgt ggaccatatc gtgcctcaga gctttctgaa ggacgactcc atcgacaaca
     8701 aggtgctgac cagaagcgac aagaaccggg gcaagagcga caacgtgccc tccgaagagg
     8761 tcgtgaagaa gatgaagaac tactggcggc agctgctgaa cgccaagctg attacccaga
     8821 gaaagttcga caatctgacc aaggccgaga gaggcggcct gagcgaactg gataaggccg
     8881 gcttcatcaa gagacagctg gtggaaaccc ggcagatcac aaagcacgtg gcacagatcc
     8941 tggactcccg gatgaacact aagtacgacg agaatgacaa gctgatccgg gaagtgaaag
     9001 tgatcaccct gaagtccaag ctggtgtccg atttccggaa ggatttccag ttttacaaag
     9061 tgcgcgagat caacaactac caccacgccc acgacgccta cctgaacgcc gtcgtgggaa
     9121 ccgccctgat caaaaagtac cctaagctgg aaagcgagtt cgtgtacggc gactacaagg
     9181 tgtacgacgt gcggaagatg atcgccaaga gcgagcagga aatcggcaag gctaccgcca
     9241 agtacttctt ctacagcaac atcatgaact ttttcaagac cgagattacc ctggccaacg
     9301 gcgagatccg gaagcggcct ctgatcgaga caaacggcga aaccggggag atcgtgtggg
     9361 ataagggccg ggattttgcc accgtgcgga aagtgctgag catgccccaa gtgaatatcg
     9421 tgaaaaagac cgaggtgcag acaggcggct tcagcaaaga gtctatcctg cccaagagga
     9481 acagcgataa gctgatcgcc agaaagaagg actgggaccc taagaagtac ggcggcttcg
     9541 acagccccac cgtggcctat tctgtgctgg tggtggccaa agtggaaaag ggcaagtcca
     9601 agaaactgaa gagtgtgaaa gagctgctgg ggatcaccat catggaaaga agcagcttcg
     9661 agaagaatcc catcgacttt ctggaagcca agggctacaa agaagtgaaa aaggacctga
     9721 tcatcaagct gcctaagtac tccctgttcg agctggaaaa cggccggaag agaatgctgg
     9781 cctctgccgg cgaactgcag aagggaaacg aactggccct gccctccaaa tatgtgaact
     9841 tcctgtacct ggccagccac tatgagaagc tgaagggctc ccccgaggat aatgagcaga
     9901 aacagctgtt tgtggaacag cacaagcact acctggacga gatcatcgag cagatcagcg
     9961 agttctccaa gagagtgatc ctggccgacg ctaatctgga caaagtgctg tccgcctaca
    10021 acaagcaccg ggataagccc atcagagagc aggccgagaa tatcatccac ctgtttaccc
    10081 tgaccaatct gggagcccct gccgccttca agtactttga caccaccatc gaccggaaga
    10141 ggtacaccag caccaaagag gtgctggacg ccaccctgat ccaccagagc atcaccggcc
    10201 tgtacgagac acggatcgac ctgtctcagc tgggaggcga caaaaggccg gcggccacga
    10261 aaaaggccgg ccaggcaaaa aagaaaaagt aagatctccc gggtaaaagg aatgtctccc
    10321 ttgccagtac tgctagggtt tttctttcaa actatggaag cccattcaag ctgcatatta
    10381 cgattttgtt tttcgctttt agaaagtggt ttagatgaga taatagaaaa attcttgatc
    10441 tccgacaacg agtactttta ttttttttgc taatcacttt actcaatatt agctcgaaat
    10501 cgtagaaacg tagacgggtg cgggataccg agtggtgtag ttaagaattt ttataaacca
    10561 cgtggcccaa aaatatgaac ccaaaacgtt tatacatgag tatactttaa gaaggctata
    10621 ccccttcgtg ttagatgtag ttttagctac ccaacccgag tctatgagct tgacttcaga
    10681 tgtagaaggc attaaatcgt tttgaatatt aattaaaaaa cgatgaaaat taaatattta
    10741 aaagcaatca tacgctgaaa atttagtgct gtggctaatc cttcaacatg gaaatgccat
    10801 aaaagtgact ttgacaaaaa aaaaagtata tacaggtagt aaactcatct acttcattga
    10861 ctttgtttac agcatgtgga aggaggaata tttattgcta aatcgtagtt taacattcaa
    10921 taagtaatac tattgaaatt cgacaagatt ggccgcatgg atgaaaaaga ggcattttgc
    10981 tttgggagaa ttagttcaaa ttagaactga aaaaaaaaac tttacgaggc aaaaatgtcg
    11041 gattgagatc gtaaaagttc gctcgtcgtc ttttgctttg tgattgtttt catggataca
    11101 tcttgctgga tatttaaatt ttagtactat gtataagata ttctataaat gttttatcac
    11161 ccaaacctgt tagcgccttc ttaattctat tcaatctggc ttttgctctg agactacttc
    11221 ttggactttc actacttgtt agttatacgg aatttgtgta attagaagtg aaataatcct
    11281 ttctattagt aatgccatgg gcacaatttt accatctttg atatattctt taataaggtt
    11341 tccgtatttg ctgccaggac gcgaattcga gtctaactcc ttaaccactc ggacatagtg
    11401 acttatctga cactcattgt aaattaatat atatataggc attttgttta gttaaaggta
    11461 cttaagtaat tagtataaac gaaccaattt tataatcagg aagttaagtg aatggtagca
    11521 catgtcgtaa aaattgtgaa tttttattga ataatatttt aaatacaagc ctttctagac
    11581 taggtatact cataaacata tatgagcaaa aggatagagg agattacatt gcatcttcta
    11641 caaatttatt tattgccctt tactgaaaaa ttaaataatg agtactaaat gataaaaagc
    11701 gctcagtaca agaaagattg caaaaatatt gcattcttca tgaattaaag ttgcatataa
    11761 ggcatattga aagtaatagt actaaaacag cagttagcga aaattaatag aattatattc
    11821 gcaagacaat tgtgacatta aattaaaaaa ttgtagaatt tttactatcc tctttaacgc
    11881 catgagcctt tataaaaagg ttaaattagt tttaacattc tttttttgag taagagttta
    11941 caatttatca aaacctgtgt tattatattc attagtttca atttattagc atctagagaa
    12001 aaatcaattg gcagttacat tgttggaatt tatgaagaaa aagaatctac aacggagaat
    12061 aagttgctga tcgctttccc taaaattgta tattttgctg agcttatttt gacatttcgt
    12121 tgaagttttc tctaattcgc attcatttta agtaaaacaa tgagaaataa aattacaaaa
    12181 aatacaaatt aaaatacaat ttttagctat aattatagac gatgcccttg tatcccattc
    12241 tgtctcgctt gcccctactt tttatctttt atataccata atgaacgctg ccgctactaa
    12301 ccataccccg attttacatt tcggactccc aaggacgtac aaaatagaaa actatagaaa
    12361 aaaataatca gaaaatagca tgtcatctct ttgtaaaacg cgtttgcaag aagaaaggaa
    12421 acaatggaga agagatcatc catttgtatg taaattttag taaacttgaa gaaatcacta
    12481 acaacttctc ttacttaggg attctatgca aaaccttgta aatcatctga tggaggactc
    12541 gatttaatga attggaaggt tggaattcac tggccgtcgt tttacaacgt cgtgactggg
    12601 aaaaccctgg cgttacccaa cttaatcgcc ttgcagcaca tccccctttc gccagctggc
    12661 gtaatagcga agaggcccgc accgatcgcc cttcccaaca gttgcgcagc ctgaatggcg
    12721 aatggcgcct gatgcggtat tttctcctta cgcatctgtg cggtatttca caccgcatan
    12781 nnnnnnnnnn nnnnnnnnnn nnnnnnnnnn nnnnnnnnnn nnnnnnnnnn nnnnnnnnnn
    12841 nnnnnnnnnn nnnnnnnnnn nnnnnnnnnn nnnnnnnnnn nnnnnnnnnn nnnnnnnnnn
    12901 nnnnnnnnnn nnnnnnnnnn ncnnnnnnnn nnnnnnnnnn nnnnnnnnnn nnnnnnnnnn
    12961 nnnnnnnnnn nnnnnnnnnn nnnnnnnnnn nnnnnnnnnn nnnnnnnnnn nnnnnnnnnn
    13021 nnnnnnnnnn nnnnnnnnnn nnnnnnnnnn nnnnnnnnnn nnncctttga cgttggagtc
    13081 cacgttcttt aatagtggac tcttgttcca aactggaaca acactcaacc ctatctcggg
    13141 ctattctttt gatttataag ggattttgcc gatttcggcc tattggttaa aaaatgagct
    13201 gatttaacaa aaatttaacg cgaattttaa caaaatatta acgtttacaa ttttatggtg
    13261 cactctcagt acaatctgct ctgatgccgc atagttaagc cagccccgac acccgccaac
    13321 acccgctgac gcgccctgac gggcttgtct gctcccggca tccgcttaca gacaagctgt
    13381 gaccgtctcc gggagctgca tgtgtcagag gttttcaccg tcatcaccga aacgcgcgag
    13441 acgaaagggc ctcgtgatac gcctattttt ataggttaat gtcatgataa taatggtttc
    13501 ttagacgtca ggtggcactt ttcggggaaa tgtgcgcgga acccctattt gtttattttt
    13561 ctaaatacat tcaaatatgt atccgctcat gagacaataa ccctgataaa tgcttcaata
    13621 atattgaaaa aggaagagta tgagtattca acatttccgt gtcgccctta ttcccttttt
    13681 tgcggcattt tgccttcctg tttttgctca cccagaaacg ctggtgaaag taaaagatgc
    13741 tgaagatcag ttgggtgcac gagtgggtta catcgaactg gatctcaaca gcggtaagat
    13801 ccttgagagt tttcgccccg aagaacgttt tccaatgatg agcactttta aagttctgct
    13861 atgtggcgcg gtattatccc gtattgacgc cgggcaagag caactcggtc gccgcataca
    13921 ctattctcag aatgacttgg ttgagtactc accagtcaca gaaaagcatc ttacggatgg
    13981 catgacagta agagaattat gcagtgctgc cataaccatg agtgataaca ctgcggccaa
    14041 cttacttctg acaacgatcg gaggaccgaa ggagctaacc gcttttttgc acaacatggg
    14101 ggatcatgta actcgccttg atcgttggga accggagctg aatgaagcca taccaaacga
    14161 cgagcgtgac accacgatgc ctgtagcaat ggcaacaacg ttgcgcaaac tattaactgg
    14221 cgaactactt actctagctt cccggcaaca attaatagac tggatggagg cggataaagt
    14281 tgcaggacca cttctgcgct cggcccttcc ggctggctgg tttattgctg ataaatctgg
    14341 agccggtgag cgtgggtctc gcggtatcat tgcagcactg gggccagatg gtaagccctc
    14401 ccgtatcgta gttatctaca cgacggggag tcaggcaact atggatgaac gaaatagaca
    14461 gatcgctgag ataggtgcct cactgattaa gcattggtaa ctgtcagacc aagtttactc
    14521 atatatactt tagattgatt taaaacttca tttttaattt aaaaggatct aggtgaagat
    14581 cctttttgat aatctcatga ccaaaatccc ttaacgtgag ttttcgttcc actgagcgtc
    14641 agaccccgta gaaaagatca aaggatcttc ttgagatcct ttttttctgc gcgtaatctg
    14701 ctgcttgcaa acaaaaaaac caccgctacc agcggtggtt tgtttgccgg atcaagagct
    14761 accaactctt tttccgaagg taactggctt cagcagagcg cagataccaa atactgtcct
    14821 tctagtgtag ccgtagttag gccaccactt caagaactct gtagcaccgc ctacatacct
    14881 cgctctgcta atcctgttac cagtggctgc tgccagtggc gataagtcgt gtcttaccgg
    14941 gttggactca agacgatagt taccggataa ggcgcagcgg tcgggctgaa cggggggttc
    15001 gtgcacacag cccagcttgg agcgaacgac ctacaccgaa ctgagatacc tacagcgtga
    15061 gctatgagaa agcgccacgc ttcccgaagg gagaaaggcg gacaggtatc cggtaagcgg
    15121 cagggtcgga acaggagagc gcacgaggga gcttccaggg ggaaacgcct ggtatcttta
    15181 tagtcctgtc gggtttcgcc acctctgact tgagcgtcga tttttgtgat gctcgtcagg
    15241 ggggcggagc ctatggaaaa acgccagcaa cgcggccttt ttacggttcc tggccttttg
    15301 ctggcctttt gctcacatgt tctttcctgc gttatcccct gattctgtgg ataaccgtat
    15361 taccgccttt gagtgagctg ataccgctcg ccgcagccga acgaccgagc gcagcgagtc
    15421 agtgagcgag gaagcggaag
//
